Addgene plasmid #234096: pKEK3198
Purpose: CCP expression in diverse gram-negative bacteria, with pre-cloned Golden Gate Compatible (BsaI) restriction sites to facilitate promoter swapping.
Depositing lab: Karl Klose. Depositing organization: University of Texas at San Antonio. Publication: Mobilizable shuttle vectors with fluorescent markers functional across different species of bacteria. Armstrong ZR, Alonso J, Stanton V, Patel N, Zogaj X, Cocioba SS, Klose KE. Appl Environ Microbiol. 2025 May 12:e0004525. doi: 10.1128/aem.00045-25. PubMed 40353662.
Backbone
  Vector backbone: Fn Ori-p15a-CmR
  Vector type: Bacterial Expression
Growth in bacteria
  Bacterial resistance: Chloramphenicol, 25 μg/mL
  Growth temperature: 37°C
  Growth strain: DH5alpha
  Copy number: Low Copy
Gene/Insert
  Gene/Insert name: aeBlue
  Species: Actinia equina
  Promoter: pJ23100-BsaI
  Cloning method: Golden Gate
Terms and licenses: Academic/Nonprofit Terms; Industry Terms: Not Available to Industry
Depositor comments: Universal primer overhangs for promoter swapping: Forward 5'- GGCTACGGTCTCGCGAC-3'; Reverse 5'- GGCTACGGTCTCGTAAT -3'
How to cite: pKEK3198 was a gift from Karl Klose (Addgene plasmid # 234096 ; http://n2t.net/addgene:234096 ; RRID:Addgene_234096)
