[The description below was written by a language model from this plasmid's Addgene catalogue record and pLannotate feature annotations shown in this document.]
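Description:
pKEK3198 is a 6.3 kb mobilizable bacterial shuttle vector for expressing a chromoprotein in diverse gram-negative species. Its backbone is recorded as Fn Ori-p15a-CmR. The p15A origin supports low-copy maintenance in E. coli cloning strains, and the "Fn Ori" presumably provides replication in other hosts, although the automated annotation does not label any such element; much of the region downstream of p15A is unannotated apart from short RSF ori-like and IS1-like fragments. Selection is by chloramphenicol, through the cat (chloramphenicol acetyltransferase) gene. An IncP-type transfer region is present, consisting of oriT flanked by traK, traJ and a fragment of traI. These relaxosome components let the plasmid be mobilized by conjugation from a donor strain that supplies the remaining transfer functions.

The payload is aeBlue, a blue chromoprotein from the sea anemone Actinia equina. The feature table labels this coding sequence AQ14, a related Actinia equina protein, which probably reflects a closest database match rather than a different insert. Expression is driven by a constitutive Anderson-series synthetic promoter recorded as J23100; the annotation tool matched it as a J23119 fragment, consistent with the close similarity among members of that promoter family. The promoter is flanked by pre-cloned BsaI sites, so it can be replaced by Golden Gate assembly using amplicons that carry universal overhangs, without rebuilding the rest of the vector. A very short lacZα fragment nearby looks like a cloning remnant.

The plasmid serves as a visible colour marker for labelling gram-negative bacteria, and as a platform for testing or swapping promoters with colony pigmentation as the readout.
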