Features (pLannotate 1.2.2; 11 found; start..end, strand, type, name):
    306..698     -  CDS            traK: TRAK4_ECOLX - Experimental evidence at protein level: Swiss-Prot protein existence level 1. From Escherichia coli.
    924..1033    +  oriT           oriT: incP origin of transfer
   1066..1437    +  CDS            traJ: oriT-recognizing protein; traJ
   1475..2023    +  CDS            traI (fragment): TRAI6_ECOLX - Experimental evidence at protein level: Swiss-Prot protein existence level 1. The initiation process of transfer DNA synthesis requires the interaction of at least three plasmid-specific components (TraH, I, and J) at the transfer origin resulting in the assembly of a specialised nucleoprotein complex - the relaxosome. Site- and strand-specific cleavage at the transfer origin is dependent on TraI and TraJ. From Escherichia coli.
   2061..2719    -  CDS            CmR: chloramphenicol acetyltransferase; cat; confers resistance to chloramphenicol
   2994..3686    -  CDS            AQ14: AQ14 is a basic (constitutively fluorescent) red fluorescent protein published in 2005, derived from Actinia equina.
   3728..3752    -  promoter       J23119(SpeI) promoter (fragment): bacterial promoter (Registry of Standard Biological Parts BBa J23119) modified to end with an SpeI site
   3755..3775    +  CDS            lacZα (fragment): LacZα fragment of β-galactosidase; lacZ fragment
   3829..4374    +  rep_origin     p15A ori: Plasmids containing the medium-copy-number p15A origin of replication can be propagated in E. coli cells that contain a second plasmid with the ColE1 origin.
   4462..4517    +  rep_origin     RSF ori (fragment): Plasmids containing the RSF 1030 origin of replication can be propagated in E. coli cells that contain additional plasmids with compatible origins.
   4636..4706    -  mobile_element IS1 (fragment): prokaryotic transposable element IS1
>Addgene plasmid #234096 | pKEK3198 | addgene full sequence | sequence record 464932 | Addgene NGS Result
AAAAAAAAATCTGACAATATATAAAGAGAATATATAAAGAGAATATCTTAGGGGATTTTAAAAAAATCCC
ACAGACTCAAAGACTTTTTTGACTTTTTAAATCCTAGAAACTATACTTTAAGTACTTATTTAAGTACATG
GATTTAGATTATGCAAACCGTTAATTATTCAACTTTTAGAAATGAACTATCTGATTCAATGGATAGAGTA
ACAAAAAATCATAGTCCTATGATTGTAACTAGAGGTTCAAAAAAAGAAGCAGTTGTTATGATGTCGTTAG
AGGATTTTAAAGCTTTGTTAGCAGCCTTTTTGTCCGGTGTTGGGTTGAAGGTGAAGCCGGTCGGGGCCGC
AGCGGGGGCCGGCTTTTCAGCCTTGCCCCCCTGCTTCGGCCGCCGTGGCTCCGGCGTCTTGGGTGCCGGC
GCGGGTTCCGCAGCCTTGGCCTGCGGTGCGGGCACATCGGCGGGCTTGGCCTTGATGTGCCGCCTGGCGT
GCGAGCGGAACGTCTCGTAGGAGAACTTGACCTTCCCCGTTTCCCGCATGTGCTCCCAAATGGTGACGAG
CGCATAGCCGGACGCTAACGCCGCCTCGACATCCGCCCTCACCGCCAGGAACGCAACCGCAGCCTCATCA
CGCCGGCGCTTCTTGGCCGCGCGGGATTCAACCCACTCGGCCAGCTCGTCGGTGTAGCTCTTTGGCATCG
TCTCTCGCCTGTCCCCTCAGTTCAGTAATTTCCTGCATTTGCCTGTTTCCAGTCGGTAGATATTCCACAA
AACAGCAGGGAAGCAGCGCTTTTCCGCTGCATAACCCTGCTTCGGGGTCATTATAGCGATTTTTTCGGTA
TATCCATCCTTTTTCGCACGATATACAGGATTTTGCCAAAGGGTTCGTGTAGACTTTCCTTGGTGTATCC
AACGGCGTCAGCCGGGCAGGATAGGTGAAGTAGGCCCACCCGCGAGCGGGTGTTCCTTCTTCACTGTCCC
TTATTCGCACCTGGCGGTGCTCAACGGGAATCCTGCTCTGCGAGGCTGGCCGGCTACCGCCGGCGTAACA
GATGAGGGCAAGCGGATGGCTGATGAAACCAAGCCAACCAGGAAGGGCAGCCCACCTATCAAGGTGTACT
GCCTTCCAGACGAACGAAGAGCGATTGAGGAAAAGGCGGCGGCGGCCGGCATGAGCCTGTCGGCCTACCT
GCTGGCCGTCGGCCAGGGCTACAAAATCACGGGCGTCGTGGACTATGAGCACGTCCGCGAGCTGGCCCGC
ATCAATGGCGACCTGGGCCGCCTGGGCGGCCTGCTGAAACTCTGGCTCACCGACGACCCGCGCACGGCGC
GGTTCGGTGATGCCACGATCCTCGCCCTGCTGGCGAAGATCGAAGAGAAGCAGGACGAGCTTGGCAAGGT
CATGATGGGCGTGGTCCGCCCGAGGGCAGAGCCATGACTTTTTTAGCCGCTAAAACGGCCGGGGGGTGCG
CGTGATTGCCAAGCACGTCCCCATGCGCTCCATCAAGAAGAGCGACTTCGCGGAGCTGGTGAAGTACATC
ACCGACGAGCAAGGCAAGACCGAGCGCCTGGGTCACGTGCGCGTCACGAACTGCGAGGCAAACACCCTGC
CCGCTGTCATGGCCGAGGTGATGGCGACCCAGCACGGCAACACCCGTTCCGAGGCCGACAAGACCTATCA
CCTCCTGGTTAGCTTCCGCGCGGGAGAGAAGCCCGACGCGGAGACGTTGCGCGCGATTGAGGACCGCATC
TGCGCTGGGCTTGGCTTCGCCGAGCATCAGCGCGTCAGTGCCGTGCATCACGACACCGACAACCTGCACA
TCCATATCGCCATCAACAAGATTCACCCGACCCGAAACACCATCCATGAGCCGTATCGGGCCTACCGCGC
CCTCGCTGACCTCTGCGCGACGCTCGAACGGGACTACGGGCTTGAGCGTGACAATCACGAAACGCGGCAG
CGCGTTTCCGAGAACCGCGCGAACGACATGGAGCGGCACGCGGGCGTGGAAAGCCTGGTCGGCTGCTCGC
GCTTTGTTAGCAGCCGGATCCGCGCGGCGTTTACGCCCCCCCTGCCACTCATCGCAGTACTGTTGTAATT
CATTAAGCATTCTGCCGACATGGAAGCCATCACAAACGGCATGATGAACCTGAATCGCCAGCGGCATCAG
CACCTTGTCGCCTTGCGTATAATATTTGCCCATGGTGAAAACGGGGGCGAAGAAGTTGTCCATATTGGCC
ACGTTTAAATCAAAACTGGTGAAACTCACCCAGGGATTGGCTGAGACGAAAAACATATTCTCAATAAACC
CTTTAGGGAAATAGGCCAGGTTTTCACCGTAACACGCCACATCTTGCGAATATATGTGTAGAAACTGCCG
GAAATCGTCGTGGTATTCACTCCAGAGCGATGAAAACGTTTCAGTTTGCTCATGGAAAACGGTGTAACAA
GGGTGAACACTATCCCATATCACCAGCTCACCGTCTTTCATTGCCATACGGAATTCCGGATGAGCATTCA
TCAGGCGGGCAAGAATGTGAATAAAGGCCGGATAAAACTTGTGCTTATTTTTCTTTACGGTCTTTAAAAA
GGCCGTAATATCCAGCTGAACGGTCTGGTTATAGGTACATTGAGCAACTGACTGAAATGCCTCAAAATGT
TCTTTACGATGCCATTGGGATATATCAACGGTGGTATATCCAGTGATTTTTTTCTCCATATGTTTAGTCT
CCTTTTTTTGTTATAAATATTTTATACACAAAAATCTTCGTTATTTAAATAAGTTTTATAGCTATTTTTT
CAAGATACAAAACTATTAATTAGTTATAATTAGGTTATTAGCTTAAAATTATAAACCAAATACGATGAGT
GACAACCCAAAAGATCTCGATCCTCTACGCCGTTGGGGAGCAGGAAACAGCTATGACGGTACCAAAAAAA
ACCCCGCCCTGTCAGGGGCGGGGTTTTTTTTTGAGCTCTTAATGGTGATGGTGATGGTGGCCAAGCTTAG
AAGGTGCGGCCTCGCAGTACCTGGCCACGGCTGATTCATATTGTTCGTAGAACTTCCCTTGTTCGGCCTT
TAGAATTTCTATACGATGGTCCCCGAAATGAAATTCTGGCATATTAACAGCGTTGGATGGCTTTCGGCTC
CTGTAGGTAGTTCTTAAGTGTGAAGTTAGGTGGTTCCCGTCGGTACATTTTAAGGCCATTAGACTCTGAC
CGCAAAGTACTCCGTCCCTGGGGTAGAGCATCTCCACGCATGGTTCCCAGCCAGCTGTCTTTTTCTGCAT
AACTGGCCCATTGGCGGGGAAATTAGCGCCGATCACATTTACTTTGAAGATAAAATTGTTGCCCTGTAGA
GAGGTATCCTGATGTATGGTGAGATAACCACCGTCCTCAAAAATCTGAGTCCTTTCCCAAGTGAAGCCCT
CTGGAAAGCTTTCTTTGAAATAATCGGGAATACCACTTACGTGCTTGATGAAAGTTTTTGAGCCATACAT
ACAACATGGAGCTAGAATGTCGTAAGCAAATGGGAGAGGTCCACCCTCAGTGATTCTGATCTTCTCGACC
TGAGTACCCTCAAATGGCTTACCCTCACCTTCGCCTACGCATTTGAAGTGGTGACCATTAACGGTTCCCT
CCATAGTCATTTTGATGCACATATCCTTCTTTACTAGGCTGGCCATGGGACTCTTTCTCCTCTTTAATCG
AGACCAAGCTAGCACTGTACCTAGGACTGAGCTAGCCGTCAAGAATTCACTGGCCGTCGTTTTACGGTCT
CAGTCGACTACTCTAGAAATATTTTATCTGATTAATAAGATGATCTTCTTGAGATCGTTTTGGTCTGCGC
GTAATCTCTTGCTCTGAAAACGAAAAAACCGCCTTGCAGGGCGGTTTTTCGAAGGTTCTCTGAGCTACCA
ACTCTTTGAACCGAGGTAACTGGCTTGGAGGAGCGCAGTCACCAAAACTTGTCCTTTCAGTTTAGCCTTA
ACCGGCGCATGACTTCAAGACTAACTCCTCTAAATCAATTACCAGTGGCTGCTGCCAGTGGTGCTTTTGC
ATGTCTTTCCGGGTTGGACTCAAGACGATAGTTACCGGATAAGGCGCAGCGGTCGGACTGAACGGGGGGT
TCGTGCATACAGTCCAGCTTGGAGCGAACTGCCTACCCGGAACTGAGTGTCAGGCGTGGAATGAGACAAA
CGCGGCCATAACAGCGGAATGACACCGGTAAACCGAAAGGCAGGAACAGGAGAGCGCACGAGGGAGCCGC
CAGGGGGAAACGCCTGGTATCTTTATAGTCCTGTCGGGTTTCGCCACCACTGATTTGAGCGTCAGATTTC
GTGATGCTTGTCAGGGGGGCGGAGCCTATGGAAAAACGGCTTTGCCGCGGCCCTCTCACTTCCCTGTTAA
GTATCTTCCTGGCATCTTCCAGGAAATCTCCGCCCCGTTCGTAAGCCATTTCCGCTCGCCGCAGTCGAAC
GACCGAGCGTAGCGAGTCAGTGAGCGAGGAAGCGGAATATATCCTGTATCACATATTCTGCTGACGCACC
GGTGCAGCCTTTTTTCTCCTGCCACATGAAGCACTTCACTGACACCCTCATCAGTGCCAACATAGTAAGC
CAGTATACACTCCGCTAGCGCTGATGTCCGGCGGTGCTTTTGCCGTTACGCACCACCCCGTCAGTAGCTG
AACAGGAGGGACAGCTAAAGCTAGAAATGTACCAAATTTTACCTATTTTAGGATACTTTTCATGAAGCTC
TTCTATTTTTCCCCAGTCCTTTAATAGTCTACCTTTAGAGTCTCGTAAATAGTTATCTTTGTGACAGGGG
CCTCTTTTATCTTTTTTAATGTAACTATATGTTATTCCAACGTCACTATTACTATTATCCAAATCTTTTT
TAGCATGCCAGTAAGAACTTTCATAACTTAACTCTATCTTTCGACCTCTTTGATATACAACAATAAAGCT
ATAGCCAGTAGTAACAACCTGTTTTACTTTTGTTAAATCTATTAACTTCTTATTTATTTTTTTATGTTTT
TTTGAAAATTTAAATATTTCTATATTCATTCCTACACTTCCTCAAATCCAAATGGTAGCTTATGATTCTC
TTCTGGTTTCTTTTCTAATTTTTTTATATTTGCAATAAAAACTCTTTTTCTATCTTTGATTTTTTTATTG
TCCCAATTCCTCCAAGTATCATCACAAACCCTTTCAATATCATGTAAATGATGATGTCTAAATATTGATC
TGACATAATACAGATCTAGGTCTAGTTCATCACTTAACACAACTTCTCTAAGTCTTTCAGATGCTTCGAT
TGGTATGTAATCCTCTTTATTTTTAGTATCTAAAGGCTTTTGCTTAAATTCTTCTTCTGTCTCTGCTACC
TTACTAACTGTAAACTTGATATTTGTAATCTTACGACCATGTTTTCTGTGATGATCCTTGTCATCATAGG
TTACAAAAATATCCGATAATTGATTAATCTCTTCTAGTGCTGGTAATAGGAACTTATTTTTAAAATTTGA
ATATCTGTTGCTGTAACTTTTAGGTAAATCAAAATCATTAATCATATCATCGACATACAATACGCAATCA
ACTATATTAGCATACCCTGCTTGTTCGCCTAATTTGCTTTTGAGAAGTAAGTATAATCTGCTTGAATACT
TACTTTTAAATGAAAATAGTAACTGTCTTTCTGCTTTAGTAAAGTACTCTTGTAGTTGTATCATGTGTGG
CATTAATGACCAATGAAACTCGCAAATTAAAGCACTGCTTTTAGGGTCTGCTTCAATATATGCAAACCAG
TTAGCTATCTTCGTTTGTTCTTTATTCAGCCATACTGGCTTAGACATTATTGAGTGCATTAATTGCTTCA
ATCTCACTCTGTTATGCTTAACCCCTGTAGCTTTTTCAAGATCAGATAGGCTTATCTTATACCTGTGAAA
CTCTTTATCTTCTCTTTTAACCATTGAGGCAACTAAGAATATTAAGTTTTGTTCTTCTTTTGTAAGGCTA
TACTTTCCTGCAACAAGAGTATTAGACATAGCTATTTCTTTGCCAGCATTTACATTTTTAACTTCTTTCA
TAGAACTAGAGTCATTATCTCGATATACAAATTCTATAAAACTTCTATTAGTAAAACAACTACTTCATAA
AAAAAAGTAGTTTTAACGATACAAAAAGTAGTTTTAAATTCAAAAAGTGATACAAAAAGTAGTTTTAAAT
TCAAAAAGTGATACAAAAAGTAGTTTTAAATTTTTTAAAAAAGTGCTTCAAAGCCTTATGTAGCAATACT
TACAGAGGATT
